>Addgene plasmid #134556 | YFP-Sp100C(W655Q)-C3 | addgene full sequence | sequence record 265263 | Addgene NGS Result
GTGATGCGGTTTTGGCAGTACATCAATGGGCGTGGATAGCGGTTTGACTCACGGGGATTTCCAAGTCTCC
ACCCCATTGACGTCAATGGGAGTTTGTTTTGGCACCAAAATCAACGGGACTTTCCAAAATGTCGTAACAA
CTCCGCCCCATTGACGCAAATGGGCGGTAGGCGTGTACGGTGGGAGGTCTATATAAGCAGAGCTGGTTTA
GTGAACCGTCAGATCCGCTAGCGCTACCGGTCGCCACCATGGTGAGCAAGGGCGAGGAGCTGTTCACCGG
GGTGGTGCCCATCCTGGTCGAGCTGGACGGCGACGTAAACGGCCACAAGTTCAGCGTGTCCGGCGAGGGC
GAGGGCGATGCCACCTACGGCAAGCTGACCCTGAAGTTCATCTGCACCACCGGCAAGCTGCCCGTGCCCT
GGCCCACCCTCGTGACCACCTTCGGCTACGGCCTGAAGTGCTTCGCCCGCTACCCCGACCACATGAAGCA
GCACGACTTCTTCAAGTCCGCCATGCCCGAAGGCTACGTCCAGGAGCGCACCATCTTCTTCAAGGACGAC
GGCAACTACAAGACCCGCGCCGAGGTGAAGTTCGAGGGCGACACCCTGGTGAACCGCATCGAGCTGAAGG
GCATCGACTTCAAGGAGGACGGCAACATCCTGGGGCACAAGCTGGAGTACAACTACAACAGCCACAACGT
CTATATCATGGCCGACAAGCAGAAGAACGGCATCAAGGTGAACTTCAAGATCCGCCACAACATCGAGGAC
GGCAGCGTGCAGCTCGCCGACCACTACCAGCAGAACACCCCCATCGGCGACGGCCCCGTGCTGCTGCCCG
ACAACCACTACCTGAGCTACCAGTCCAAGCTGAGCAAAGACCCCAACGAGAAGCGCGATCACATGGTCCT
GCTGGAGTTCGTGACCGCCGCCGGGATCACTCACGGCATGGACGAGCTGTACAAGTACTCAGATCTCGAG
CTCAAGCTTATGGCAGGTGGAGGCGGCGACCTGAGCACCAGGAGGCTGAATGAATGTATTTCACCAGTAG
CAAATGAGATGAACCATCTTCCTGCACACAGCCACGATTTGCAAAGGATGTTCACGGAAGACCAGGGTGT
AGATGACAGGTTGCTCTATGACATTGTATTCAAGCACTTCAAAAGAAATAAGGTGGAGATTTCAAATGCA
ATAAAAAAGACATTTCCATTCCTCGAGGGCCTCCGTGATCGTGATCTCATCACAAATAAAATGTTTGAAG
ATTCTCAAGATTCTTGTAGAAACCTGGTCCCTGTACAGAGAGTGGTGTACAATGTTCTTAGTGAACTGGA
GAAGACATTTAACCTGCCAGTTCTGGAAGCACTGTTCAGCGATGTCAACATGCAGGAATACCCCGATTTA
ATTCACATTTATAAAGGCTTTGAAAATGTAATCCATGACAAATTGCCTCTCCAAGAAAGTGAAGAAGAAG
AGAGGGAGGAGAGGTCTGGCCTCCAACTAAGTCTTGAACAAGGAACTGGTGAAAACTCTTTTCGAAGCCT
GACTTGGCCACCTTCGGGTTCCCCATCTCATGCTGGTACAACCCCACCTGAAAATGGACTCTCAGAGCAC
CCCTGTGAAACAGAACAGATAAATGCAAAGAGAAAAGATACAACCAGTGACAAAGATGATTCGCTAGGAA
GCCAACAAACAAATGAACAATGTGCTCAAAAGGCTGAGCCAACAGAGTCCTGCGAACAAATTGCTGTCCA
AGTGAATAATGGGGATGCTGGAAGGGAGATGCCCTGCCCGTTGCCCTGTGATGAAGAAAGCCCAGAGGCA
GAGCTACACAACCATGGAATCCAAATTAATTCCTGTTCTGTGCGACTGGTGGATATAAAAAAGGAAAAGC
CATTTTCTAATTCAAAAGTTGAGTGCCAAGCCCAAGCAAGAACTCATCATAACCAGGCATCTGACATAAT
AGTCATCAGCAGTGAGGACTCTGAAGGATCCACTGACGTTGATGAGCCCTTAGAAGTCTTCATCTCAGCA
CCGAGAAGTGAGCCTGTGATCAATAATGACAACCCTTTAGAATCAAATGATGAAAAGGAGGGCCAAGAAG
CCACTTGCTCACGACCCCAGATTGTACCAGAGCCCATGGATTTCAGAAAATTATCTACATTCAGAGAAAG
TTTTAAGAAAAGAGTGATAGGACAAGACCACGACTTTTCAGAATCCAGTGAGGAGGAGGCGCCCGCAGAA
GCCTCAAGCGGGGCACTGAGAAGCAAGCATGGTGAGAAGGCTCCTATGACTTCTAGAAGTACATCTACTT
GGAGAATACCCAGCAGGAAGAGACGTTTCAGCAGTAGTGACTTTTCAGACCTGAGTAATGGAGAAGAGCT
TCAGGAAACCTGCAGCTCATCCCTAAGAAGAGGGTCAGGATCACAGCCACAAGAACCTGAAAATAAGAAG
TGCTCCTGTGTCATGTGTTTTCCAAAAGGTGTGCCAAGAAGCCAAGAAGCAAGGACTGAAAGTAGTCAAG
CATCTGACATGATGGATACCATGGATGTTGAAAACAATTCTACTTTGGAAAAACACAGTGGGAAAAGAAG
AAAAAAGAGAAGGCATAGATCTAAAGTAAATGGTCTCCAAAGAGGGAGAAAGAAAGACAGACCTAGAAAA
CATTTAACTCTGAATAACAAAGTCCAAAAGAAAAGATGGCAACAAAGAGGAAGAAAAGCCAACACTAGAC
CTTTGAAAAGAAGAAGAAAAAGAGGTCCAAGAATTCCCAAAGATGAAAATATTAATTTTAAACAATCTGA
ACTTCCTGTGACCTGTGGTGAGGTGAAGGGCACTCTATATAAGGAGCGATTCAAACAAGGAACCTCAAAG
AAGTGTATACAGAGTGAGGATAAAAAGTGGTTCACTCCCAGGGAATTTGAAATTGAAGGAGACCGCGGAG
CATCCAAGAACCAGAAGCTAAGTATACGCTGCGGTGGATATACCCTGAAAGTCCTGATGGAGAACAAATT
TCTGCCAGAACCACCAAGCACAAGAAAAAAGAGAATACTGGAATCTCACAACAATACCTTAGTTGACCCT
TGTCCGGAAAACTCAAATATATGTGAGGTGTGCAACAAATGGGGACGGCTGTTCTGCTGCGACACTTGTC
CAAGATCCTTTCATGAGCACTGCCACATCCCATCCGTGGAAGCTAACAAGAACCCGTGGAGTTGCATCTT
CTGCAGGATAAAGACTATTCAGGAAAGATGCCCAGAAAGCCAATCAGGTCATCAGGAATCTGAAGTCCTG
ATGAGGCAGATGCTGCCTGAGGAGCAGTTGAAATGTGAATTCCTCCTCTTGAAGGTCTACTGTGATTCGA
AAAGCTGCTTTTTCGCCTCAGAACCGTATTATAACAGAGAGGGGTCTCAGGGCCCACAGAAGCCCATGTG
GTTAAACAAAGTCAAGACAAGTTTGAATGAGCAGACGTACACCCGAGTAGAAGGGTTTGTGCAGGACATG
CGTCTCATCTTTCATAACCACAAGGAATTTTACAGGGAAGATAAATTCACCAGACTGGGAATTCAAGTAC
AGGACATCTTTGAGAAGAATTTCAGAAACATTTTTGCAATTCAGGAAACAAGCAAGAACATTATAATGTT
TATTTAGGGTACCGCGGGCCCGGGATCCACCGGATCTAGATAACTGATCATAATCAGCCATACCACATTT
GTAGAGGTTTTACTTGCTTTAAAAAACCTCCCACACCTCCCCCTGAACCTGAAACATAAAATGAATGCAA
TTGTTGTTGTTAACTTGTTTATTGCAGCTTATAATGGTTACAAATAAAGCAATAGCATCACAAATTTCAC
AAATAAAGCATTTTTTTCACTGCATTCTAGTTGTGGTTTGTCCAAACTCATCAATGTATCTTAACGCGTA
AATTGTAAGCGTTAATATTTTGTTAAAATTCGCGTTAAATTTTTGTTAAATCAGCTCATTTTTTAACCAA
TAGGCCGAAATCGGCAAAATCCCTTATAAATCAAAAGAATAGACCGAGATAGGGT
[37 nt withheld, positions 4046-4082]
AAAGAACGTGGACTCCAACGTCAAAGG
[49 nt withheld, positions 4110-4158]
T
[91 nt withheld, positions 4160-4250]
G
[124 nt withheld, positions 4252-4375]
CAGGTGGCACTTTTCGGGGAAATGTGCGCGGAACCCCTATTTGTTTATTTTTCTAAATACATTCAAATAT
GTATCCGCTCATGAGACAATAACCCTGATAAATGCTTCAATAATATTGAAAAAGGAAGAGTCCTGAGGCG
GAAAGAACCAGCTGTGGAATGTGTGTCAGTTAGGGTGTGGAAAGTCCCCAGGCTCCCCAGCAGGCAGAAG
TATGCAAAGCATGCATCTCAATTAGTCAGCAACCAGGTGTGGAAAGTCCCCAGGCTCCCCAGCAGGCAGA
AGTATGCAAAGCATGCATCTCAATTAGTCAGCAACCATAGTCCCGCCCCTAACTCCGCCCATCCCGCCCC
TAACTCCGCCCAGTTCCGCCCATTCTCCGCCCCATGGCTGACTAATTTTTTTTATTTATGCAGAGGCCGA
GGCCGCCTCGGCCTCTGAGCTATTCCAGAAGTAGTGAGGAGGCTTTTTTGGAGGCCTAGGCTTTTGCAAA
GATCGATCAAGAGACAGGATGAGGATCGTTTCGCATGATTGAACAAGATGGATTGCACGCAGGTTCTCCG
GCCGCTTGGGTGGAGAGGCTATTCGGCTATGACTGGGCACAACAGACAATCGGCTGCTCTGATGCCGCCG
TGTTCCGGCTGTCAGCGCAGGGGCGCCCGGTTCTTTTTGTCAAGACCGACCTGTCCGGTGCCCTGAATGA
ACTGCAAGACGAGGCAGCGCGGCTATCGTGGCTGGCCACGACGGGCGTTCCTTGCGCAGCTGTGCTCGAC
GTTGTCACTGAAGCGGGAAGGGACTGGCTGCTATTGGGCGAAGTGCCGGGGCAGGATCTCCTGTCATCTC
ACCTTGCTCCTGCCGAGAAAGTATCCATCATGGCTGATGCAATGCGGCGGCTGCATACGCTTGATCCGGC
TACCTGCCCATTCGACCACCAAGCGAAACATCGCATCGAGCGAGCACGTACTCGGATGGAAGCCGGTCTT
GTCGATCAGGATGATCTGGACGAAGAGCATCAGGGGCTCGCGCCAGCCGAACTGTTCGCCAGGCTCAAGG
CGAGCATGCCCGACGGCGAGGATCTCGTCGTGACCCATGGCGATGCCTGCTTGCCGAATATCATGGTGGA
AAATGGCCGCTTTTCTGGATTCATCGACTGTGGCCGGCTGGGTGTGGCGGACCGCTATCAGGACATAGCG
TTGGCTACCCGTGATATTGCTGAAGAGCTTGGCGGCGAATGGGCTGACCGCTTCCTCGTGCTTTACGGTA
TCGCCGCTCCCGATTCGCAGCGCATCGCCTTCTATCGCCTTCTTGACGAGTTCTTCTGAGCGGGACTCTG
GGGTTCGAAATGACCGACCAAGCGACGCCCAACCTGCCATCACGAGATTTCGATTCCACCGCCGCCTTCT
ATGAAAGGTTGGGCTTCGGAATCGTTTTCCGGGACGCCGGCTGGATGATCCTCCAGCGCGGGGATCTCAT
GCTGGAGTTCTTCGCCCACCCTAGGGGGAGGCTAACTGAAACACGGAAGGAGACAATACCGGAAGGAACC
CGCGCTATGACGGCAATAAAAAGACAGAATAAAACGCACGGTGTTGGGTCGTTTGTTCATAAACGCGGGG
TTCGGTCCCAGGGCTGGCACTCTGTCGATACCCCACCGAGACCCCATTGGGGCCAATACGCCCGCGTTTC
TTCCTTTTCCCCACCCCACCCCCCAAGTTCGGGTGAAGGCCCAGGGCTCGCAGCCAACGTCGGGGCGGCA
GGCCCTGCCATAGCCTCAGGTTACTCATATATACTTTAGATTGATTTAAAACTTCATTTTTAATTTAAAA
GGATCTAGGTGAAGATCCTTTTTGATAATCTCATGACCAAAATCCCTTAACGTGAGTTTTCGTTCCACTG
AGCGTCAGACCCCGTAGAAAAGATCAAAGGATCTTCTTGAGATCCTTTTTTTCTGCGCGTAATCTGCTGC
TTGCAAACAAAAAAACCACCGCTACCAGCGGTGGTTTGTTTGCCGGATCAAGAGCTACCAACTCTTTTTC
CGAAGGTAACTGGCTTCAGCAGAGCGCAGATACCAAATACTGTTCTTCTAGTGTAGCCGTAGTTAGGCCA
CCACTTCAAGAACTCTGTAGCACCGCCTACATACCTCGCTCTGCTAATCCTGTTACCAGTGGCTGCTGCC
AGTGGCGATAAGTCGTGTCTTACCGGGTTGGACTCAAGACGATAGTTACCGGATAAGGCGCAGCGGTCGG
GCTGAACGGGGGGTTCGTGCACACAGCCCAGCTTGGAGCGAACGACCTACACCGAACTGAGATACCTACA
GCGTGAGCTATGAGAAAGCGCCACGCTTCCCGAAGGGAGAAAGGCGGACAGGTATCCGGTAAGCGGCAGG
GTCGGAACAGGAGAGCGCACGAGGGAGCTTCCAGGGGGAAACGCCTGGTATCTTTATAGTCCTGTCGGGT
TTCGCCACCTCTGACTTGAGCGTCGATTTTTGTGATGCTCGTCAGGGGGGCGGAGCCTATGGAAAAACGC
CAGCAACGCGGCCTTTTTACGGTTCCTGGCCTTTTGCTGGCCTTTTGCTCACATGTTCTTTCCTGCGTTA
TCCCCTGATTCTGTGGATAACCGTATTACCGCCATGCATTAGTTATTAATAGTAATCAATTACGGGGTCA
TTAGTTCATAGCCCATATATGGAGTTCCGCGTTACATAACTTACGGTAAATGGCCCGCCTGGCTGACCGC
CCAACGACCCCCGCCCATTGACGTCAATAATGACGTATGTTCCCATAGTAACGCCAATAGGGACTTTCCA
TTGACGTCAATGGGTGGAGTATTTACGGTAAACTGCCCACTTGGCAGTACATCAAGTGTATCATATGCCA
AGTACGCCCCCTATTGACGTCAATGACGGTAAATGGCCCGCCTGGCATTATGCCCAGTACATGACCTTAT
GGGACTTTCCTACTTGGCAGTACATCTACGTATTAGTCATCGCTATTACCATG
Features (pLannotate 1.2.2; 16 found; start..end, strand, type, name):
      1..204     +  promoter       CMV promoter: human cytomegalovirus (CMV) immediate early promoter
    249..967     +  CDS            mEYFP (fragment): enhanced YFP with monomerizing A206K mutation (Zacharias et al., 2002) mammalian codon-optimized
    967..989     +  misc_feature   MCS (fragment): multiple cloning site
    990..3089    +  CDS            SP100 (fragment): SP100_HUMAN - Experimental evidence at protein level: Swiss-Prot protein existence level 1. Together with PML, this tumor suppressor is a major constituent of the PML bodies, a subnuclear organelle involved in a large number of physiological processes including cell growth, differentiation and apoptosis. Functions as a transcriptional coactivator of ETS1 and ETS2 according to PubMed:11909962. Under certain conditions, it may also act as a corepressor of ETS1 preventing its binding to DNA according to PubMed:15247905. Through the regulation of ETS1 it may play a role in angiogenesis, controllin
   3648..3673    +  misc_feature   MCS (fragment): multiple cloning site
   3685..3769    +  CDS            large T antigen (fragment): large T antigen from SV40 (simian virus 40)
   3792..3913    +  polyA_signal   SV40 poly(A) signal: SV40 polyadenylation signal
   3947..4375    -  rep_origin     f1 ori (sequence partly withheld): f1 bacteriophage origin of replication; arrow indicates direction of (+) strand synthesis
   4402..4506    +  promoter       AmpR promoter: bla
   4508..4865    +  promoter       SV40 promoter: SV40 enhancer and early promoter
   4900..5694    +  CDS            NeoR/KanR: aminoglycoside phosphotransferase from Tn5; aph(3')-II (or nptII); confers resistance to neomycin, kanamycin, and G418 (Geneticin®)
   5715..5867    +  CDS            ble (fragment): BLE_KLEPN - Experimental evidence at protein level: Swiss-Prot protein existence level 1. Binding protein with a strong affinity to the bleomycin family of antibiotics. Binds to CL990; an antimitotic-antibiotic compound. From Klebsiella pneumoniae.
   5926..5973    +  polyA_signal   HSV TK poly(A) signal: herpes simplex virus thymidine kinase polyadenylation signal (Cole and Stacy, 1985)
   6064..6080    -  polyA_signal   bGH poly(A) signal (fragment): bovine growth hormone polyadenylation signal
   6302..6890    +  rep_origin     ori: high-copy-number ColE1/pMB1/pBR322/pUC origin of replication
   7065..7368    +  enhancer       CMV enhancer: human cytomegalovirus immediate early enhancer
