[The description below was written by a language model from this plasmid's Addgene catalogue record and pLannotate feature annotations shown in this document.]
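Description:
YFP-Sp100C(W655Q)-C3 is a mammalian expression plasmid built on the Clontech pEYFP-C3 backbone, carrying the human Sp100C isoform fused at its N-terminus to yellow fluorescent protein. The full sequence record is 7,368 nt. Transcription of the fusion is driven by the human cytomegalovirus immediate-early enhancer and promoter, which span the numbering origin of the circular map, and is terminated by the SV40 polyadenylation signal. The automated annotation matches the fluorescent protein to a monomeric EYFP entry as a fragment, so the exact YFP variant should be checked against the sequence. It is followed by a short stretch of multiple cloning site and then the SP100 reading frame. The annotated SP100 match ends several hundred bases before the downstream cloning-site remnant, probably because the isoform-specific C-terminal region differs from the reference protein used for annotation. The insert carries a W655Q point substitution that the record places in the SAND domain, and it was cloned by restriction digestion with a KpnI site at the 3′ end (the 5′ site is recorded as "HindII").

The plasmid is maintained at high copy in E. coli through a ColE1/pUC-type origin, and it also carries an f1 origin. A single Tn5 aminoglycoside phosphotransferase gene serves both hosts: a bacterial bla promoter gives kanamycin resistance, while the SV40 early promoter with the HSV TK poly(A) signal gives G418 resistance in mammalian cells. Short hits to large T antigen, ble and bGH poly(A) are backbone fragments rather than functional elements.

Sp100 is a major component of PML nuclear bodies. The associated study examined Sp100 isoforms and chromatin state at a CMV-promoter-regulated transcription site, so this construct is suited to live imaging of the mutant's localization and to comparison with wild-type Sp100C.
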