Addgene plasmid #134556: YFP-Sp100C(W655Q)-C3
Purpose: Expresses YFP-Sp100C fusion protein with a W655Q mutation
Depositing lab: Susan Janicki. Publication: Sp100A promotes chromatin decondensation at a CMV-promoter regulated transcription site. Newhart A, Negorev DG, Rafalska-Metcalf IU, Yang T, Maul GG, Janicki SM. Mol Biol Cell. 2013 Mar 13. 10.1091/mbc.E12-09-0669 PubMed 23485562.
Backbone
  Vector backbone: pEYFP-C3
  Backbone manufacturer: Clontech
  Backbone size w/o insert (bp): 4700
  Vector type: Mammalian Expression
  Selectable markers: Neomycin (select with G418)
Growth in bacteria
  Bacterial resistance: Kanamycin, 50 μg/mL
  Growth temperature: 37°C
  Growth strain: DH5alpha
  Copy number: High Copy
Gene/Insert
  Gene/Insert name: Sp100C(W655Q)
  Species: H. sapiens (human)
  Mutation: W655Q point mutation in the SAND domain
  Promoter: CMV
  Tag / fusion protein: YFP (N terminal on backbone)
  Cloning method: Restriction Enzyme; 5′ cloning site HindII (not destroyed); 3′ cloning site KpnI (not destroyed)
  Sequencing primers: 5′ EGFP-C; 3′ SV40pA-R
Resource information
  A portion of this plasmid was derived from a plasmid made by: Gerd Maul
Terms and licenses: Academic/Nonprofit Terms; Industry Terms: Not Available to Industry
How to cite: YFP-Sp100C(W655Q)-C3 was a gift from Susan Janicki (Addgene plasmid # 134556 ; http://n2t.net/addgene:134556 ; RRID:Addgene_134556)
